Addgene plasmid #144953: TFORF3477
Purpose: Lentiviral vector for overexpressing transcription factor ORFs with unique 24-bp barcodes. Barcodes facilitate identification of transcription factors in pooled screens.
Depositing lab: Feng Zhang. Depositing organization: Broad Institute. Publication: A transcription factor atlas of directed differentiation. Joung J, Ma S, Tay T, Geiger-Schuller KR, Kirchgatterer PC, Verdine VK, Guo B, Arias-Garcia MA, Allen WE, Singh A, Kuksenko O, Abudayyeh OO, Gootenberg JS, Fu Z, Macrae RK, Buenrostro JD, Regev A, Zhang F. Cell. 2023 Jan 5;186(1):209-229.e26. doi: 10.1016/j.cell.2022.11.026. PubMed 36608654.
Backbone
  Vector backbone: pLX_TRC317
  Backbone manufacturer: Broad Institute Genetic Perturbation Platform
  Backbone size w/o insert (bp): 8264
  Vector type: Mammalian Expression, Lentiviral
  Selectable markers: Puromycin
Growth in bacteria
  Bacterial resistance: Ampicillin, 100 μg/mL
  Growth temperature: 37°C
  Growth strain: NEB Stable
  Copy number: High Copy
Gene/Insert
  Gene/Insert name: POU5F1
  Species: H. sapiens (human)
  Insert size (bp): 1289
  Entrez Gene: POU5F1 (a.k.a. OCT3, OCT4, OCT4Borf1, OTF-3, OTF3, OTF4, Oct-3, Oct-4, Oct3/4)
  Promoter: EF1a
  Tag / fusion protein: V5 (C terminal on insert)
  Cloning method: Gateway Cloning
  Sequencing primers: 5′ GGGTGGAGACTGAAGTTAGGCCAG; 3′ CACATAGCGTAAAAGGAGCAACATAG
Resource information
  A portion of this plasmid was derived from a plasmid made by: Broad Institute Genetic Perturbation Platform
Terms and licenses: Academic/Nonprofit Terms; Industry Terms: Not Available to Industry
Depositor comments: NM_002701.5 Please test multiple small colonies in case of plasmid recombination. To make this collection available in a timely manner, a portion of this collection was not fully sequenced by Addgene. If an Addgene verified full plasmid sequence is not available, please contact us prior to placing an order to request the full sequence.
How to cite: TFORF3477 was a gift from Feng Zhang (Addgene plasmid # 144953 ; http://n2t.net/addgene:144953 ; RRID:Addgene_144953)
