[The description below was written by a language model from this plasmid's Addgene catalogue record and pLannotate feature annotations shown in this document.]
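Description:
TFORF3477 is a third-generation-style, self-inactivating lentiviral expression plasmid built on the pLX_TRC317 backbone, carrying the human POU5F1 (OCT4) open reading frame as one member of a barcoded transcription factor ORF collection. In bacteria it is maintained through a high-copy ColE1/pUC-type origin and selected with ampicillin via the bla gene. An f1 origin and remnants of a lac/lacZα cloning region flanked by T3 and T7 promoters are also present in the backbone. The depositor notes that the plasmid can recombine, which is a common concern for LTR-containing vectors.

The viral portion begins with an RSV promoter fused to a truncated HIV-1 5' LTR, allowing Tat-independent production of genomic RNA. This is followed by the Ψ packaging signal with a partial gag sequence, the RRE for Rev-dependent nuclear export, and a cPPT/CTS element. It ends with a ΔU3 3' LTR that inactivates LTR promoter activity after integration, followed by an SV40 polyadenylation signal. Within the provirus, an SV40 promoter drives puromycin N-acetyltransferase for selecting transduced mammalian cells. A separate EF-1α promoter drives the POU5F1 coding sequence, which was inserted by Gateway cloning and is flanked by attB1 and attB2 sites. A V5 epitope tag lies just downstream of attB2 and is recorded as a C-terminal fusion. A WPRE downstream enhances transcript expression. The record describes a unique 24-bp barcode associated with each ORF, but the feature table does not annotate it, so its position is not stated. The construct is intended for overexpressing POU5F1 in mammalian cells, in particular in pooled screens where the barcode identifies which transcription factor each cell received, as in directed differentiation studies.
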