Features (pLannotate 1.2.2; 34 found; start..end, strand, type, name):
      5..231     +  promoter       RSV promoter: Rous sarcoma virus enhancer/promoter
    232..412     +  LTR            5' LTR (truncated): truncated 5' long terminal repeat (LTR) from HIV-1
    459..584     +  misc_feature   HIV-1 Ψ: packaging signal of human immunodeficiency virus type 1
    568..931     +  CDS            HIV-1 gag (fragment): gag protein from human immunodeficiency virus 1; gag
   1077..1310    +  misc_feature   RRE: The Rev response element (RRE) of HIV-1 allows for Rev-dependent mRNA export from the nucleus to the cytoplasm.
   1687..1713    +  CDS            Rev (fragment): human immunodeficiency virus 1 (HIV-1) Rev protein; rev; enhances nuclear export of unspliced and incompletely spliced viral mRNAs
   1720..1743    +  promoter       SV40 promoter (fragment): SV40 early promoter
   1744..1815    +  promoter       SV40 promoter (fragment): SV40 enhancer and early promoter
   1839..1974    +  rep_origin     SV40 ori: SV40 origin of replication
   2020..2616    +  CDS            PuroR (fragment): puromycin N-acetyltransferase; pac from Streptomyces; confers resistance to puromycin
   2665..2782    +  misc_feature   cPPT/CTS: central polypurine tract and central termination sequence of HIV-1
   2847..2913    +  CDS            small t antigen (fragment): SV40 (simian virus 40) small t antigen
   2920..4098    +  promoter       EF-1α promoter: strong constitutive promoter for human elongation factor EF-1α
   4119..4136    +  protein_bind   attB1 (fragment): mutant version of attB; core recombination site for the Gateway® BP reaction BP Clonase™
   4145..5224    +  CDS            POU5F1: PO5F1_HUMAN - Also known as OCT3, OCT4, OTF3. Experimental evidence at protein level: Swiss-Prot protein existence level 1. Transcription factor that binds to the octamer motif (5'- ATTTGCAT-3'). Forms a trimeric complex with SOX2 or SOX15 on DNA and controls the expression of a number of genes involved in embryonic development such as YES1, FGF4, UTF1 and ZFP206. Critical for early embryogenesis and for embryonic stem cell pluripotency. From Homo sapiens (Human).
   5232..5249    -  protein_bind   attB2 (fragment): mutant version of attB; core recombination site for the Gateway® BP reaction BP Clonase™
   5258..5299    +  CDS            V5 tag: epitope tag from simian virus 5
   5315..5368    +  promoter       U6 promoter (fragment): RNA polymerase III promoter for human U6 snRNA
   5410..5998    +  misc_feature   WPRE: woodchuck hepatitis virus posttranscriptional regulatory element
   6049..6068    +  misc_feature   cPPT/CTS (fragment): central polypurine tract and central termination sequence of HIV-1
   6070..6303    +  LTR            3' LTR (ΔU3): self-inactivating 3' long terminal repeat (LTR) from HIV-1
   6381..6502    +  polyA_signal   SV40 poly(A) signal: SV40 polyadenylation signal
   6542..6677    +  rep_origin     SV40 ori: SV40 origin of replication
   6698..6716    -  promoter       T7 promoter: promoter for bacteriophage T7 RNA polymerase
   6724..6879    +  CDS            lacZα (fragment): LacZα fragment of β-galactosidase; lacZ fragment
   6884..7312    +  rep_origin     f1 ori (sequence partly withheld): f1 bacteriophage origin of replication; arrow indicates direction of (+) strand synthesis
   7365..7469    +  promoter       AmpR promoter: bla
   7470..8330    +  CDS            AmpR: β-lactamase; bla; confers resistance to ampicillin, carbenicillin, and related antibiotics
   8501..9089    +  rep_origin     ori: high-copy-number ColE1/pMB1/pBR322/pUC origin of replication
   9272..9364    +  CDS            lacI (fragment): lac repressor; lacI; The lac repressor binds to the lac operator to inhibit transcription in E. coli. This inhibition can be relieved by adding lactose or isopropyl-β-D-thiogalactopyranoside (IPTG).
   9377..9398    +  protein_bind   CAP binding site: CAP binding activates transcription in the presence of cAMP. E. coli catabolite activator protein
   9413..9443    +  promoter       lac promoter: promoter for the E. coli lac operon
   9451..9467    +  protein_bind   lac operator: The lac repressor binds to the lac operator to inhibit transcription in E. coli. This inhibition can be relieved by adding lactose or isopropyl-β-D-thiogalactopyranoside (IPTG). lac repressor encoded by lacI
   9512..9530    +  promoter       T3 promoter: promoter for bacteriophage T3 RNA polymerase
>Addgene plasmid #144953 | TFORF3477 | addgene full sequence | sequence record 391562 | Addgene NGS Result
TTAATGTAGTCTTATGCAATACTCTTGTAGTCTTGCAACATGGTAACGATGAGTTAGCAACATGCCTTAC
AAGGAGAGAAAAAGCACCGTGCATGCCGATTGGTGGAAGTAAGGTGGTACGATCGTGCCTTATTAGGAAG
GCAACAGACGGGTCTGACATGGATTGGACGAACCACTGAATTGCCGCATTGCAGAGATATTGTATTTAAG
TGCCTAGCTCGATACATAAACGGGTCTCTCTGGTTAGACCAGATCTGAGCCTGGGAGCTCTCTGGCTAAC
TAGGGAACCCACTGCTTAAGCCTCAATAAAGCTTGCCTTGAGTGCTTCAAGTAGTGTGTGCCCGTCTGTT
GTGTGACTCTGGTAACTAGAGATCCCTCAGACCCTTTTAGTCAGTGTGGAAAATCTCTAGCAGTGGCGCC
CGAACAGGGACTTGAAAGCGAAAGGGAAACCAGAGGAGCTCTCTCGACGCAGGACTCGGCTTGCTGAAGC
GCGCACGGCAAGAGGCGAGGGGCGGCGACTGGTGAGTACGCCAAAAATTTTGACTAGCGGAGGCTAGAAG
GAGAGAGATGGGTGCGAGAGCGTCAGTATTAAGCGGGGGAGAATTAGATCGCGATGGGAAAAAATTCGGT
TAAGGCCAGGGGGAAAGAAAAAATATAAATTAAAACATATAGTATGGGCAAGCAGGGAGCTAGAACGATT
CGCAGTTAATCCTGGCCTGTTAGAAACATCAGAAGGCTGTAGACAAATACTGGGACAGCTACAACCATCC
CTTCAGACAGGATCAGAAGAACTTAGATCATTATATAATACAGTAGCAACCCTCTATTGTGTGCATCAAA
GGATAGAGATAAAAGACACCAAGGAAGCTTTAGACAAGATAGAGGAAGAGCAAAACAAAAGTAAGACCAC
CGCACAGCAAGCGGCCGCTGATCTTCAGACCTGGAGGAGGAGATATGAGGGACAATTGGAGAAGTGAATT
ATATAAATATAAAGTAGTAAAAATTGAACCATTAGGAGTAGCACCCACCAAGGCAAAGAGAAGAGTGGTG
CAGAGAGAAAAAAGAGCAGTGGGAATAGGAGCTTTGTTCCTTGGGTTCTTGGGAGCAGCAGGAAGCACTA
TGGGCGCAGCGTCAATGACGCTGACGGTACAGGCCAGACAATTATTGTCTGGTATAGTGCAGCAGCAGAA
CAATTTGCTGAGGGCTATTGAGGCGCAACAGCATCTGTTGCAACTCACAGTCTGGGGCATCAAGCAGCTC
CAGGCAAGAATCCTGGCTGTGGAAAGATACCTAAAGGATCAACAGCTCCTGGGGATTTGGGGTTGCTCTG
GAAAACTCATTTGCACCACTGCTGTGCCTTGGAATGCTAGTTGGAGTAATAAATCTCTGGAACAGATTTG
GAATCACACGACCTGGATGGAGTGGGACAGAGAAATTAACAATTACACAAGCTTAATACACTCCTTAATT
GAAGAATCGCAAAACCAGCAAGAAAAGAATGAACAAGAATTATTGGAATTAGATAAATGGGCAAGTTTGT
GGAATTGGTTTAACATAACAAATTGGCTGTGGTATATAAAATTATTCATAATGATAGTAGGAGGCTTGGT
AGGTTTAAGAATAGTTTTTGCTGTACTTTCTATAGTGAATAGAGTTAGGCAGGGATATTCACCATTATCG
TTTCAGACCCACCTCCCAACCCCGAGGGGACCCATGCATTGCATCTCAATTAGTCAGCAACCAGGTGTGG
AAAGTCCCCAGGCTCCCCAGCAGGCAGAAGTATGCAAAGCATGCGTCTCAATTAGTCAGCAACCATAGTC
CCGCCCCTAACTCCGCCCATCCCGCCCCTAACTCCGCCCAGTTCCGCCCATTCTCCGCCCCATGGCTGAC
TAATTTTTTTTATTTATGCAGAGGCCGAGGCCGCCTCGGCCTCTGAGCTATTCCAGAAGTAGTGAGGAGG
CTTTTTTGGAGGCCTAGGCTTTTGCAAAAAGCTTTCTAGAGGTACCACCGGAGCTTACCATGACCGAGTA
CAAGCCCACGGTGCGCCTCGCCACCCGCGACGACGTCCCCAGGGCCGTACGCACCCTCGCCGCCGCGTTC
GCCGACTACCCCGCCACGCGCCACACCGTCGATCCGGACCGCCACATCGAGCGGGTCACCGAGCTGCAAG
AACTCTTCCTCACGCGCGTCGGGCTCGACATCGGCAAGGTGTGGGTCGCGGACGACGGCGCCGCCGTGGC
GGTCTGGACCACGCCGGAGAGCGTCGAAGCGGGGGCGGTGTTCGCCGAGATCGGCCCGCGCATGGCCGAG
TTGAGCGGTTCCCGGCTGGCCGCGCAGCAACAGATGGAAGGCCTCCTGGCGCCGCACCGGCCCAAGGAGC
CCGCGTGGTTCCTGGCCACCGTCGGCGTCTCGCCCGACCACCAGGGCAAGGGTCTGGGCAGCGCCGTCGT
GCTCCCCGGAGTGGAGGCGGCCGAGCGCGCCGGGGTGCCCGCCTTCCTGGAGACCTCCGCGCCCCGCAAC
CTCCCCTTCTACGAGCGGCTCGGCTTCACCGTCACCGCCGACGTCGAGGTGCCCGAAGGACCGCGCACCT
GGTGCATGACCCGCAAGCCCGGTGCCAGTTAACGAATTCTAGATCTTGAGACAAATGGCAGTATTCATCC
ACAATTTTAAAAGAAAAGGGGGGATTGGGGGGTACAGTGCAGGGGAAAGAATAGTAGACATAATAGCAAC
AGACATACAAACTAAAGAATTACAAAAACAAATTACAAAAATTCAAAATTTTCGGGTTTATTACAGGGAC
AGCAGAGATCCACTTTGGCGCCGGCTCGAGGCCTGCAGGTGCAAAGATGGATAAAGTTTTAAACAGAGAG
GAATCTTTGCAGCTAATGGACCTTCTAGGTCTTGAAAGGAGTGGGAATTGGCTCCGGTGCCCGTCAGTGG
GCAGAGCGCACATCGCCCACAGTCCCCGAGAAGTTGGGGGGAGGGGTCGGCAATTGAACCGGTGCCTAGA
GAAGGTGGCGCGGGGTAAACTGGGAAAGTGATGTCGTGTACTGGCTCCGCCTTTTTCCCGAGGGTGGGGG
AGAACCGTATATAAGTGCAGTAGTCGCCGTGAACGTTCTTTTTCGCAACGGGTTTGCCGCCAGAACACAG
GTAAGTGCCGTGTGTGGTTCCCGCGGGCCTGGCCTCTTTACGGGTTATGGCCCTTGCGTGCCTTGAATTA
CTTCCACCTGGCTGCAGTACGTGATTCTTGATCCCGAGCTTCGGGTTGGAAGTGGGTGGGAGAGTTCGAG
GCCTTGCGCTTAAGGAGCCCCTTCGCCTCGTGCTTGAGTTGAGGCCTGGCCTGGGCGCTGGGGCCGCCGC
GTGCGAATCTGGTGGCACCTTCGCGCCTGTCTCGCTGCTTTCGATAAGTCTCTAGCCATTTAAAATTTTT
GATGACCTGCTGCGACGCTTTTTTTCTGGCAAGATAGTCTTGTAAATGCGGGCCAAGATCTGCACACTGG
TATTTCGGTTTTTGGGGCCGCGGGCGGCGACGGGGCCCGTGCGTCCCAGCGCACATGTTCGGCGAGGCGG
GGCCTGCGAGCGCGGCCACCGAGAATCGGACGGGGGTAGTCTCAAGCTGGCCGGCCTGCTCTGGTGCCTG
GCCTCGCGCCGCCGTGTATCGCCCCGCCCTGGGCGGCAAGGCTGGCCCGGTCGGCACCAGTTGCGTGAGC
GGAAAGATGGCCGCTTCCCGGCCCTGCTGCAGGGAGCTCAAAATGGAGGACGCGGCGCTCGGGAGAGCGG
GCGGGTGAGTCACCCACACAAAGGAAAAGGGCCTTTCCGTCCTCAGCCGTCGCTTCATGTGACTCCACGG
AGTACCGGGCGCCGTCCAGGCACCTCGATTAGTTCTCGAGCTTTTGGAGTACGTCGTCTTTAGGTTGGGG
GGAGGGGTTTTATGCGATGGAGTTTCCCCACACTGAGTGGGTGGAGACTGAAGTTAGGCCAGCTTGGCAC
TTGATGTAATTCTCCTTGGAATTTGCCCTTTTTGAGTTTGGATCTTGGTTCATTCTCAAGCCTCAGACAG
TGGTTCAAAGTTTTTTTCTTCCATTTCAGGTGTCGTGAGGCTAGCATCGATTGATCAACAAGTTTGTACA
AAAAAGTTGGCACCATGGCGGGACACCTGGCTTCAGATTTTGCCTTCTCGCCCCCTCCAGGTGGTGGAGG
TGATGGGCCAGGGGGGCCGGAGCCGGGCTGGGTTGATCCTCGGACCTGGCTAAGCTTCCAAGGCCCTCCT
GGAGGGCCAGGAATCGGGCCGGGGGTTGGGCCAGGCTCTGAGGTGTGGGGGATTCCCCCATGCCCCCCGC
CGTATGAGTTCTGTGGGGGGATGGCGTACTGTGGGCCCCAGGTTGGAGTGGGGCTAGTGCCCCAAGGCGG
CTTGGAGACCTCTCAGCCTGAGGGCGAAGCAGGAGTCGGGGTGGAGAGCAACTCCGATGGGGCCTCCCCG
GAGCCCTGCACCGTCACCCCTGGTGCCGTGAAGCTGGAGAAGGAGAAGCTGGAGCAAAACCCGGAGGAGT
CCCAGGACATCAAAGCTCTGCAGAAAGAACTCGAGCAATTTGCCAAGCTCCTGAAGCAGAAGAGGATCAC
CCTGGGATATACACAGGCCGATGTGGGGCTCACCCTGGGGGTTCTATTTGGGAAGGTATTCAGCCAAACG
ACCATCTGCCGCTTTGAGGCTCTGCAGCTTAGCTTCAAGAACATGTGTAAGCTGCGGCCCTTGCTGCAGA
AGTGGGTGGAGGAAGCTGACAACAATGAAAATCTTCAGGAGATATGCAAAGCAGAAACCCTCGTGCAGGC
CCGAAAGAGAAAGCGAACCAGTATCGAGAACCGAGTGAGAGGCAACCTGGAGAATTTGTTCCTGCAGTGC
CCGAAACCCACACTGCAGCAGATCAGCCACATCGCCCAGCAGCTTGGGCTCGAGAAGGATGTGGTCCGAG
TGTGGTTCTGTAACCGGCGCCAGAAGGGCAAGCGATCAAGCAGCGACTATGCACAACGAGAGGATTTTGA
GGCTGCTGGGTCTCCTTTCTCAGGGGGACCAGTGTCCTTTCCTCTGGCCCCAGGGCCCCATTTTGGTACC
CCAGGCTATGGGAGCCCTCACTTCACTGCACTGTACTCCTCGGTCCCTTTCCCTGAGGGGGAAGCCTTTC
CCCCTGTCTCTGTCACCACTCTGGGCTCTCCCATGCATTCAAACTTGCCAACTTTCTTGTACAAAGTGGT
TGATATCGGTAAGCCTATCCCTAACCCTCTCCTCGGTCTCGATTCTACGTAGTAATGAACTAGTCCGTAA
CTTGAAAGTATTTCGATTTCTTGGCTTTATATATCTTGTGGAAAGGACGACATTGATAAATCCGGTTCGT
AGAAACGCGTTAAGTCGACAATCAACCTCTGGATTACAAAATTTGTGAAAGATTGACTGGTATTCTTAAC
TATGTTGCTCCTTTTACGCTATGTGGATACGCTGCTTTAATGCCTTTGTATCATGCTATTGCTTCCCGTA
TGGCTTTCATTTTCTCCTCCTTGTATAAATCCTGGTTGCTGTCTCTTTATGAGGAGTTGTGGCCCGTTGT
CAGGCAACGTGGCGTGGTGTGCACTGTGTTTGCTGACGCAACCCCCACTGGTTGGGGCATTGCCACCACC
TGTCAGCTCCTTTCCGGGACTTTCGCTTTCCCCCTCCCTATTGCCACGGCGGAACTCATCGCCGCCTGCC
TTGCCCGCTGCTGGACAGGGGCTCGGCTGTTGGGCACTGACAATTCCGTGGTGTTGTCGGGGAAATCATC
GTCCTTTCCTTGGCTGCTCGCCTGTGTTGCCACCTGGATTCTGCGCGGGACGTCCTTCTGCTACGTCCCT
TCGGCCCTCAATCCAGCGGACCTTCCTTCCCGCGGCCTGCTGCCGGCTCTGCGGCCTCTTCCGCGTCTTC
GCCTTCGCCCTCAGACGAGTCGGATCTCCCTTTGGGCCGCCTCCCCGCGTCGACTTTAAGACCAATGACT
TACAAGGCAGCTGTAGATCTTAGCCACTTTTTAAAAGAAAAGGGGGGACTGGAAGGGCTAATTCACTCCC
AACGAAGACAAGATCTGCTTTTTGCTTGTACTGGGTCTCTCTGGTTAGACCAGATCTGAGCCTGGGAGCT
CTCTGGCTAACTAGGGAACCCACTGCTTAAGCCTCAATAAAGCTTGCCTTGAGTGCTTCAAGTAGTGTGT
GCCCGTCTGTTGTGTGACTCTGGTAACTAGAGATCCCTCAGACCCTTTTAGTCAGTGTGGAAAATCTCTA
GCAGTACGTATAGTAGTTCATGTCATCTTATTATTCAGTATTTATAACTTGCAAAGAAATGAATATCAGA
GAGTGAGAGGAACTTGTTTATTGCAGCTTATAATGGTTACAAATAAAGCAATAGCATCACAAATTTCACA
AATAAAGCATTTTTTTCACTGCATTCTAGTTGTGGTTTGTCCAAACTCATCAATGTATCTTATCATGTCT
GGCTCTAGCTATCCCGCCCCTAACTCCGCCCATCCCGCCCCTAACTCCGCCCAGTTCCGCCCATTCTCCG
CCCCATGGCTGACTAATTTTTTTTATTTATGCAGAGGCCGAGGCCGCCTCGGCCTCTGAGCTATTCCAGA
AGTAGTGAGGAGGCTTTTTTGGAGGCCTAGGGACGTACCCAATTCGCCCTATAGTGAGTCGTATTACGCG
CGCTCACTGGCCGTCGTTTTACAACGTCGTGACTGGGAAAACCCTGGCGTTACCCAACTTAATCGCCTTG
CAGCACATCCCCCTTTCGCCAGCTGGCGTAATAGCGAAGAGGCCCGCACCGATCGCCCTTCCCAACAGTT
GCGCAGCCTGAATGGCGAATGGG
[124 nt withheld, positions 6884-7007]
C
[91 nt withheld, positions 7009-7099]
A
[49 nt withheld, positions 7101-7149]
CCTTTGACGTTGGAGTCCACGTTCTTT
[37 nt withheld, positions 7177-7213]
ACCCTATCTCGGTCTATTCTTTTGATTTATAAGGGATTTTGCCGATTTCGGCCTATTGGTTAAAAAATGA
GCTGATTTAACAAAAATTTAACGCGAATTTTAACAAAATATTAACGCTTACAATTTAGGTGGCACTTTTC
GGGGAAATGTGCGCGGAACCCCTATTTGTTTATTTTTCTAAATACATTCAAATATGTATCCGCTCATGAG
ACAATAACCCTGATAAATGCTTCAATAATATTGAAAAAGGAAGAGTATGAGTATTCAACATTTCCGTGTC
GCCCTTATTCCCTTTTTTGCGGCATTTTGCCTTCCTGTTTTTGCTCACCCAGAAACGCTGGTGAAAGTAA
AAGATGCTGAAGATCAGTTGGGTGCACGAGTGGGTTACATCGAACTGGATCTCAACAGCGGTAAGATCCT
TGAGAGTTTTCGCCCCGAAGAACGTTTTCCAATGATGAGCACTTTTAAAGTTCTGCTATGTGGCGCGGTA
TTATCCCGTATTGACGCCGGGCAAGAGCAACTCGGTCGCCGCATACACTATTCTCAGAATGACTTGGTTG
AGTACTCACCAGTCACAGAAAAGCATCTTACGGATGGCATGACAGTAAGAGAATTATGCAGTGCTGCCAT
AACCATGAGTGATAACACTGCGGCCAACTTACTTCTGACAACGATCGGAGGACCGAAGGAGCTAACCGCT
TTTTTGCACAACATGGGGGATCATGTAACTCGCCTTGATCGTTGGGAACCGGAGCTGAATGAAGCCATAC
CAAACGACGAGCGTGACACCACGATGCCTGTAGCAATGGCAACAACGTTGCGCAAACTATTAACTGGCGA
ACTACTTACTCTAGCTTCCCGGCAACAATTAATAGACTGGATGGAGGCGGATAAAGTTGCAGGACCACTT
CTGCGCTCGGCCCTTCCGGCTGGCTGGTTTATTGCTGATAAATCTGGAGCCGGTGAGCGTGGGTCTCGCG
GTATCATTGCAGCACTGGGGCCAGATGGTAAGCCCTCCCGTATCGTAGTTATCTACACGACGGGGAGTCA
GGCAACTATGGATGAACGAAATAGACAGATCGCTGAGATAGGTGCCTCACTGATTAAGCATTGGTAACTG
TCAGACCAAGTTTACTCATATATACTTTAGATTGATTTAAAACTTCATTTTTAATTTAAAAGGATCTAGG
TGAAGATCCTTTTTGATAATCTCATGACCAAAATCCCTTAACGTGAGTTTTCGTTCCACTGAGCGTCAGA
CCCCGTAGAAAAGATCAAAGGATCTTCTTGAGATCCTTTTTTTCTGCGCGTAATCTGCTGCTTGCAAACA
AAAAAACCACCGCTACCAGCGGTGGTTTGTTTGCCGGATCAAGAGCTACCAACTCTTTTTCCGAAGGTAA
CTGGCTTCAGCAGAGCGCAGATACCAAATACTGTTCTTCTAGTGTAGCCGTAGTTAGGCCACCACTTCAA
GAACTCTGTAGCACCGCCTACATACCTCGCTCTGCTAATCCTGTTACCAGTGGCTGCTGCCAGTGGCGAT
AAGTCGTGTCTTACCGGGTTGGACTCAAGACGATAGTTACCGGATAAGGCGCAGCGGTCGGGCTGAACGG
GGGGTTCGTGCACACAGCCCAGCTTGGAGCGAACGACCTACACCGAACTGAGATACCTACAGCGTGAGCT
ATGAGAAAGCGCCACGCTTCCCGAAGGGAGAAAGGCGGACAGGTATCCGGTAAGCGGCAGGGTCGGAACA
GGAGAGCGCACGAGGGAGCTTCCAGGGGGAAACGCCTGGTATCTTTATAGTCCTGTCGGGTTTCGCCACC
TCTGACTTGAGCGTCGATTTTTGTGATGCTCGTCAGGGGGGCGGAGCCTATGGAAAAACGCCAGCAACGC
GGCCTTTTTACGGTTCCTGGCCTTTTGCTGGCCTTTTGCTCACATGTTCTTTCCTGCGTTATCCCCTGAT
TCTGTGGATAACCGTATTACCGCCTTTGAGTGAGCTGATACCGCTCGCCGCAGCCGAACGACCGAGCGCA
GCGAGTCAGTGAGCGAGGAAGCGGAAGAGCGCCCAATACGCAAACCGCCTCTCCCCGCGCGTTGGCCGAT
TCATTAATGCAGCTGGCACGACAGGTTTCCCGACTGGAAAGCGGGCAGTGAGCGCAACGCAATTAATGTG
AGTTAGCTCACTCATTAGGCACCCCAGGCTTTACACTTTATGCTTCCGGCTCGTATGTTGTGTGGAATTG
TGAGCGGATAACAATTTCACACAGGAAACAGCTATGACCATGATTACGCCAAGCGCGCAATTAACCCTCA
CTAAAGGGAACAAAAGCTGGAGCTGCAAGC
