>Addgene plasmid #144953 | TFORF3477 | depositor partial sequence | sequence record 286974 | Insert
ATCGATTGATCAACAAGTTTGTACAAAAAAGTTGGCACCATGGCGGGACACCTGGCTTCAGATTTTGCCT
TCTCGCCCCCTCCAGGTGGTGGAGGTGATGGGCCAGGGGGGCCGGAGCCGGGCTGGGTTGATCCTCGGAC
CTGGCTAAGCTTCCAAGGCCCTCCTGGAGGGCCAGGAATCGGGCCGGGGGTTGGGCCAGGCTCTGAGGTG
TGGGGGATTCCCCCATGCCCCCCGCCGTATGAGTTCTGTGGGGGGATGGCGTACTGTGGGCCCCAGGTTG
GAGTGGGGCTAGTGCCCCAAGGCGGCTTGGAGACCTCTCAGCCTGAGGGCGAAGCAGGAGTCGGGGTGGA
GAGCAACTCCGATGGGGCCTCCCCGGAGCCCTGCACCGTCACCCCTGGTGCCGTGAAGCTGGAGAAGGAG
AAGCTGGAGCAAAACCCGGAGGAGTCCCAGGACATCAAAGCTCTGCAGAAAGAACTCGAGCAATTTGCCA
AGCTCCTGAAGCAGAAGAGGATCACCCTGGGATATACACAGGCCGATGTGGGGCTCACCCTGGGGGTTCT
ATTTGGGAAGGTATTCAGCCAAACGACCATCTGCCGCTTTGAGGCTCTGCAGCTTAGCTTCAAGAACATG
TGTAAGCTGCGGCCCTTGCTGCAGAAGTGGGTGGAGGAAGCTGACAACAATGAAAATCTTCAGGAGATAT
GCAAAGCAGAAACCCTCGTGCAGGCCCGAAAGAGAAAGCGAACCAGTATCGAGAACCGAGTGAGAGGCAA
CCTGGAGAATTTGTTCCTGCAGTGCCCGAAACCCACACTGCAGCAGATCAGCCACATCGCCCAGCAGCTT
GGGCTCGAGAAGGATGTGGTCCGAGTGTGGTTCTGTAACCGGCGCCAGAAGGGCAAGCGATCAAGCAGCG
ACTATGCACAACGAGAGGATTTTGAGGCTGCTGGGTCTCCTTTCTCAGGGGGACCAGTGTCCTTTCCTCT
GGCCCCAGGGCCCCATTTTGGTACCCCAGGCTATGGGAGCCCTCACTTCACTGCACTGTACTCCTCGGTC
CCTTTCCCTGAGGGGGAAGCCTTTCCCCCTGTCTCTGTCACCACTCTGGGCTCTCCCATGCATTCAAACT
TGCCAACTTTCTTGTACAAAGTGGTTGATATCGGTAAGCCTATCCCTAACCCTCTCCTCGGTCTCGATTC
TACGTAGTAATGAACTAGTCCGTAACTTGAAAGTATTTCGATTTCTTGGCTTTATATATCTTGTGGAAAG
GACGACATTGATAAATCCGGTTCGTAGAA
