>Addgene plasmid #144953 | TFORF3477 | depositor partial sequence | sequence record 286975 | Barcode
CATTGATAAATCCGGTTCGTAGAA
